>Addgene plasmid #242470 | pGL4-CMV-myc-XPO1_V518E_F561H | addgene full sequence | sequence record 488003 | Addgene NGS Result
AATAAAATATCTTTATTTTCATTACATCTGTGTGTTGGTTTTTTGTGTGAATCGATAGTACTAACATACG
CTCTCCATCAAAACAAAACGAAACAAAACAAACTAGCAAAATAGGCTGTCCCCAGTGCAAGTGCAGGTGC
CAGAACATTTCTCTTAATGATAGCTAGCGGGCCAGTACCCAAAAAGCGGGGGGTCTGGTGGCAGTGGAGG
GGGATCCGTTGACATTGATTATTGACTAGTTATTAATAGTAATCAATTACGGGGTCATTAGTTCATAGCC
CATATATGGAGTTCCGCGTTACATAACTTACGGTAAATGGCCCGCCTGGCTGACCGCCCAACGACCCCCG
CCCATTGACGTCAATAATGACGTATGTTCCCATAGTAACGCCAATAGGGACTTTCCATTGACGTCAATGG
GTGGAGTATTTACGGTAAACTGCCCACTTGGCAGTACATCAAGTGTATCATATGCCAAGTACGCCCCCTA
TTGACGTCAATGACGGTAAATGGCCCGCCTGGCATTATGCCCAGTACATGACCTTATGGGACTTTCCTAC
TTGGCAGTACATCTACGTATTAGTCATCGCTATTACCATGGTGATGCGGTTTTGGCAGTACATCAATGGG
CGTGGATAGCGGTTTGACTCACGGGGATTTCCAAGTCTCCACCCCATTGACGTCAATGGGAGTTTGTTTT
GGCACCAAAATCAACGGGACTTTCCAAAATGTCGTAACAACTCCGCCCCATTGACGCAAATGGGCGGTAG
GCGTGTACGGTGGGAGGTCTATATAAGCAGAGCTCTCTGGCTAACTAGAGAACCCACTGCTTACTGGCTT
ATCGAAATTAATACGACTCACTATAGGGAGACCCAAGCTGGCTAGCGTTTAAACTTAAGCTTGGTACCAA
TGGAACAGAAGCTGATCTCCGAGGAGGACCTTCCAGCAATTATGACAATGTTAGCAGACCATGCAGCTCG
TCAGCTGCTTGATTTCAGCCAAAAACTGGATATCAACTTATTAGATAATGTGGTGAATTGCTTATACCAT
GGAGAAGGAGCCCAGCAAAGAATGGCTCAAGAAGTACTGACACATTTAAAGGAGCATCCTGATGCTTGGA
CAAGAGTCGACACAATTTTGGAATTTTCTCAGAATATGAATACGAAATACTATGGACTACAAATTTTGGA
AAATGTGATAAAAACAAGGTGGAAGATTCTTCCAAGGAACCAGTGCGAAGGAATAAAAAAATACGTTGTT
GGCCTCATTATCAAGACGTCATCTGACCCAACTTGTGTAGAGAAAGAAAAGGTGTATATCGGAAAATTAA
ATATGATCCTTGTTCAGATACTGAAACAAGAATGGCCCAAACATTGGCCAACTTTTATCAGTGATATTGT
TGGAGCAAGTAGGACCAGCGAAAGTCTCTGTCAAAATAATATGGTGATTCTTAAACTCTTGAGTGAAGAA
GTATTTGATTTCTCTAGTGGACAGATAACCCAAGTCAAATCTAAGCATTTAAAAGACAGCATGTGCAATG
AATTCTCACAGATATTTCAACTGTGTCAGTTTGTAATGGAAAATTCTCAAAATGCTCCACTTGTACATGC
AACCTTGGAAACATTGCTCAGATTTCTGAACTGGATTCCCCTGGGATATATTTTTGAGACCAAATTAATC
AGCACATTGATTTATAAGTTCCTGAATGTTCCAATGTTTCGAAATGTCTCTCTGAAGTGCCTCACTGAGA
TTGCTGGTGTGAGTGTAAGCCAATATGAAGAACAATTTGTAACACTATTTACTCTGACAATGATGCAACT
AAAGCAGATGCTTCCTTTAAATACCAATATTCGACTTGCGTACTCAAATGGAAAAGATGATGAACAGAAC
TTCATTCAAAATCTCAGTTTGTTTCTCTGCACCTTTCTTAAGGAACATGATCAACTTATAGAAAAAAGAT
TAAATCTCAGGGAAACTCTTATGGAGGCCCTTCATTATATGTTGTTGGTATCTGAAGTAGAAGAAACTGA
AATCTTTAAAATTTGTCTTGAATACTGGAATCATTTGGCTGCTGAACTCTATAGAGAGAGTCCATTCTCT
ACATCTGCCTCTCCGTTGCTTTCTGGAAGTCAACATTTTGATGTTCCTCCCAGGAGACAGCTATATTTGC
CCATGTTATTCAAGGTCCGTTTATTAATGGTTAGTCGAATGGCTAAACCAGAGGAAGTATTGGTTGTAGA
GAATGATCAAGGAGAAGTTGTGAGAGAATTCATGAAGGATACAGATTCCATAAATTTGTATAAGAATATG
AGGGAAACATTGGTTTATCTTACTCATCTGGATTATGTAGATACAGAAAGAATAATGACAGAGAAGCTTC
ACAATCAAGTGAATGGTACAGAGTGGTCATGGAAAAATTTGAATACATTGTGTTGGGCAATAGGCTCCAT
TAGTGGAGCAATGCATGAAGAGGACGAAAAACGATTTCTTGAGACTGTTATAAAGGATCTATTAGGATTA
TGTGAACAGAAAAGAGGCAAAGATAATAAAGCTATTATTGCATCAAATATCATGTACATAGTAGGTCAAT
ACCCACGTTTTTTGAGAGCTCACTGGAAACACCTGAAGACTGTAGTTAACAAGCTGTTCGAATTCATGCA
TGAGACCCATGATGGAGTCCAGGATATGGCTTGTGATACTTTCATTAAAATAGCCCAAAAATGCCGCAGG
CATTTCGTTCAGGTTCAGGTTGGAGAAGTGATGCCATTTATTGATGAAATTTTGAACAACATTAACACTA
TTATTTGTGATCTTCAGCCTCAACAGGTTCATACGTTTTATGAAGCTGTGGGGTACATGATTGGTGCACA
AACAGATCAAACAGTACAAGAACACTTGATAGAAAAGTACATGTTACTCCCTAATCAAGTGTGGGATAGT
ATAATCCAGCAGGCAACCAAAAATGTGGATATACTGAAAGATCCTGAAACAGTCAAGCAGCTTGGTAGCA
TTTTGAAAACAAATGTGAGAGCCTGCAAAGCTGTTGGACACCCCTTTGTAATTCAGCTTGGAAGAATTTA
TTTAGATATGCTTAATGTATACAAGTGCCTCAGTGAAAATATTTCTGCAGCTATCCAAGCTAATGGTGAA
ATGGTTACAAAGCAACCATTGATTAGAAGTATGCGAACTGTAAAAAGGGAAACTTTAAAGTTAATATCTG
GTTGGGTGAGCCGATCCAATGATCCACAGATGGTCGCTGAAAATTTTGTTCCCCCTCTGTTGGATGCAGT
TCTCATTGATTATCAGAGAAATGTCCCAGCTGCTAGAGAACCAGAAGTGCTTAGTACTATGGCCATAATT
GTCAACAAGTTAGGGGGACATATAACAGCTGAAATACCTCAAATATTTGATGCTGTTTTTGAATGCACAT
TGAATATGATAAATAAGGACTTTGAAGAATATCCTGAGCATAGAACGAACTTTTTCTTACTACTTCAGGC
TGTCAATTCTCATTGTTTCCCAGCATTCCTTGCTATTCCACCTACACAGTTTAAACTTGTTTTGGATTCC
ATCATTTGGGCTTTCAAACATACTATGAGGAATGTCGCAGATACGGGCTTACAGATACTTTTTACACTCT
TACAAAATGTTGCACAAGAAGAAGCTGCAGCTCAGAGTTTTTATCAAACTTATTTTTGTGATATTCTCCA
GCATATCTTTTCTGTTGTGACAGACACTTCACATACTGCTGGTTTAACAATGCATGCATCAATTCTTGCA
TATATGTTTAATTTGGTTGAAGAAGGAAAAATAAGTACATCATTAAATCCTGGAAATCCAGTTAACAACC
AAATCTTTCTTCAGGAATATGTGGCTAATCTCCTTAAGTCGGCCTTCCCTCACCTACAAGATGCTCAAGT
AAAGCTCTTTGTGACAGGGCTTTTCAGCTTAAATCAAGATATTCCTGCTTTCAAGGAACATTTAAGAGAT
TTCCTAGTTCAAATAAAGGAATTTGCAGGTGAAGACACTTCTGATTTGTTTTTGGAAGAGAGAGAAATAG
CCCTACGGCAGGCTGATGAAGAGAAACATAAACGTCAAATGTCTGTCCCTGGCATCTTTAATCCACATGA
GATTCCAGAAGAAATGTGTGATTAAGGGCCCGCTTCGAGCAGACATGATAAGATACATTGATGAGTTTGG
ACAAACCACAACTAGAATGCAGTGAAAAAAATGCTTTATTTGTGAAATTTGTGATGCTATTGCTTTATTT
GTAACCATTATAAGCTGCAATAAACAAGTTAACAACAACAATTGCATTCATTTTATGTTTCAGGTTCAGG
GGGAGGTGTGGGAGGTTTTTTAAAGCAAGTAAAACCTCTACAAATGTGGTAAAATCGATAAAGATCCGTC
GACCGATGCCCTTGAGAGCCTTCAACCCAGTCAGCTCCTTCCGGTGGGCGCGGGGCATGACTATCGTCGC
CGCACTTATGACTGTCTTCTTTATCATGCAACTCGTAGGACAGGTGCCGGCAGCGCTCTTCCGCTTCCTC
GCTCACTGACTCGCTGCGCTCGGTCGTTCGGCTGCGGCGAGCGGTATCAGCTCACTCAAAGGCGGTAATA
CGGTTATCCACAGAATCAGGGGATAACGCAGGAAAGAACATGTGAGCAAAAGGCCAGCAAAAGGCCAGGA
ACCGTAAAAAGGCCGCGTTGCTGGCGTTTTTCCATAGGCTCCGCCCCCCTGACGAGCATCACAAAAATCG
ACGCTCAAGTCAGAGGTGGCGAAACCCGACAGGACTATAAAGATACCAGGCGTTTCCCCCTGGAAGCTCC
CTCGTGCGCTCTCCTGTTCCGACCCTGCCGCTTACCGGATACCTGTCCGCCTTTCTCCCTTCGGGAAGCG
TGGCGCTTTCTCATAGCTCACGCTGTAGGTATCTCAGTTCGGTGTAGGTCGTTCGCTCCAAGCTGGGCTG
TGTGCACGAACCCCCCGTTCAGCCCGACCGCTGCGCCTTATCCGGTAACTATCGTCTTGAGTCCAACCCG
GTAAGACACGACTTATCGCCACTGGCAGCAGCCACTGGTAACAGGATTAGCAGAGCGAGGTATGTAGGCG
GTGCTACAGAGTTCTTGAAGTGGTGGCCTAACTACGGCTACACTAGAAGAACAGTATTTGGTATCTGCGC
TCTGCTGAAGCCAGTTACCTTCGGAAAAAGAGTTGGTAGCTCTTGATCCGGCAAACAAACCACCGCTGGT
AGCGGTGGTTTTTTTGTTTGCAAGCAGCAGATTACGCGCAGAAAAAAAGGATCTCAAGAAGATCCTTTGA
TCTTTTCTACGGGGTCTGACGCTCAGTGGAACGAAAACTCACGTTAAGGGATTTTGGTCATGAGATTATC
AAAAAGGATCTTCACCTAGATCCTTTTAAATTAAAAATGAAGTTTTAAATCAATCTAAAGTATATATGAG
TAAACTTGGTCTGACAGCGGCCGCAAATGCTAAACCACTGCAGTGGTTACCAGTGCTTGATCAGTGAGGC
ACCGATCTCAGCGATCTGCCTATTTCGTTCGTCCATAGTGGCCTGACTCCCCGTCGTGTAGATCACTACG
ATTCGTGAGGGCTTACCATCAGGCCCCAGCGCAGCAATGATGCCGCGAGAGCCGCGTTCACCGGCCCCCG
ATTTGTCAGCAATGAACCAGCCAGCAGGGAGGGCCGAGCGAAGAAGTGGTCCTGCTACTTTGTCCGCCTC
CATCCAGTCTATGAGCTGCTGTCGTGATGCTAGAGTAAGAAGTTCGCCAGTGAGTAGTTTCCGAAGAGTT
GTGGCCATTGCTACTGGCATCGTGGTATCACGCTCGTCGTTCGGTATGGCTTCGTTCAACTCTGGTTCCC
AGCGGTCAAGCCGGGTCACATGATCACCCATATTATGAAGAAATGCAGTCAGCTCCTTAGGGCCTCCGAT
CGTTGTCAGAAGTAAGTTGGCCGCGGTGTTGTCGCTCATGGTAATGGCAGCACTACACAATTCTCTTACC
GTCATGCCATCCGTAAGATGCTTTTCCGTGACCGGCGAGTACTCAACCAAGTCGTTTTGTGAGTAGTGTA
TACGGCGACCAAGCTGCTCTTGCCCGGCGTCTATACGGGACAACACCGCGCCACATAGCAGTACTTTGAA
AGTGCTCATCATCGGGAATCGTTCTTCGGGGCGGAAAGACTCAAGGATCTTGCCGCTATTGAGATCCAGT
TCGATATAGCCCACTCTTGCACCCAGTTGATCTTCAGCATCTTTTACTTTCACCAGCGTTTCGGGGTGTG
CAAAAACAGGCAAGCAAAATGCCGCAAAGAAGGGAATGAGTGCGACACGAAAATGTTGGATGCTCATACT
CGTCCTTTTTCAATATTATTGAAGCATTTATCAGGGTTACTAGTACGTCTCTCAAGGATAAGTAAGTAAT
ATTAAGGTACGGGAGGTATTGGACAGGCCGC
Features (pLannotate 1.2.2; 13 found; start..end, strand, type, name):
      1..49      +  polyA_signal   poly(A) signal: synthetic polyadenylation signal
     63..154     +  misc_feature   pause site: RNA polymerase II transcriptional pause signal from the human α2 globin gene
    221..600     +  enhancer       CMV enhancer: human cytomegalovirus immediate early enhancer
    601..804     +  promoter       CMV promoter: human cytomegalovirus (CMV) immediate early promoter
    800..833     +  LTR            5' LTR (truncated) (fragment): truncated 5' long terminal repeat (LTR) from HIV-1
    849..867     +  promoter       T7 promoter: promoter for bacteriophage T7 RNA polymerase
    940..4152    +  CDS            XPO1: XPO1_HUMAN - Also known as CRM1. Experimental evidence at protein level: Swiss-Prot protein existence level 1. (Microbial infection) Mediates the export of unspliced or incompletely spliced RNAs out of the nucleus from different viruses including HIV-1, HTLV-1 and influenza A. Interacts with, and mediates the nuclear export of HIV-1 Rev and HTLV-1 Rex proteins. Involved in HTLV-1 Rex multimerization. From Homo sapiens (Human).
   4179..4300    -  polyA_signal   SV40 poly(A) signal: SV40 polyadenylation signal
   4323..4391    -  CDS            large T antigen (fragment): large T antigen from SV40 (simian virus 40)
   4407..4539    +  CDS            TcR (fragment): tetracycline efflux protein; tet; confers resistance to tetracycline
   4719..5307    -  rep_origin     ori: high-copy-number ColE1/pMB1/pBR322/pUC origin of replication
   5507..6367    -  CDS            AmpR: β-lactamase confers resistance to ampicillin, carbenicillin, and related antibiotics
   6368..6409    -  promoter       AmpR promoter (fragment): bla
