[The description below was written by a language model from this plasmid's Addgene catalogue record and pLannotate feature annotations shown in this document.]
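Description:
pGL4-CMV-myc-XPO1_V518E_F561H is a 6,471 bp mammalian expression plasmid built on a pGL4 backbone. It is used for transient expression of a mutant form of human exportin 1 (XPO1, also known as CRM1). It is propagated in E. coli as a high-copy plasmid through a ColE1/pUC-type origin and is selected with ampicillin via the β-lactamase gene. No mammalian selection marker is annotated. The short hits to a tetracycline resistance gene, SV40 large T antigen and an HIV-1 LTR are only fragments. They are most likely backbone remnants or sequence-similarity matches rather than functional elements.

The expression cassette uses the human cytomegalovirus immediate early enhancer and promoter to drive the XPO1 open reading frame. An N-terminal cMyc epitope tag is recorded in the catalogue but is not separately annotated in the feature table; it presumably lies just upstream of the annotated XPO1 coding region. An SV40 polyadenylation signal lies downstream of the coding sequence. A T7 promoter sits between the CMV promoter and the insert. Upstream of the CMV enhancer are a synthetic poly(A) signal and an RNA polymerase II transcriptional pause site, which are typical pGL4 features that limit read-through transcription from the backbone into the cassette.

The insert carries the substitutions V518E and F561H. The purpose field writes the second as "5561H", apparently a typo. According to the record these substitutions disrupt binding of ASB8 to XPO1. The associated work concerns how SINE compounds trigger exportin 1 degradation. The construct therefore probably serves as a binding-deficient, myc-detectable XPO1 variant for comparison with the wild-type protein in interaction and degradation assays in mammalian cells.
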