Addgene plasmid #242470: pGL4-CMV-myc-XPO1_V518E_F561H
Purpose: Expresses human XPO1 protein with an N-terminal cMyc tag. The V518E_5561H mutations disrupt ASB8 binding.
Depositing lab: Dirk Daelemans. Depositing organization: Katholieke Universiteit Leuven. Publication: SINE compounds activate exportin 1 degradation through an allosteric mechanism. Wing CE, Fung HYJ, Kwanten B, Cagatay T, Niesman AB, Jacquemyn M, Gharghabi M, Permentier B, Shakya B, Nandi R, Ready JM, Kashyap T, Shacham S, Landesman Y, Lapalombella R, Daelemans D, Chook YM. Nat Chem Biol. 2025 Dec;21(12):2002-2013. doi: 10.1038/s41589-025-02058-0. Epub 2025 Nov 21. PubMed 41286136.
Backbone
  Vector backbone: pGL4
  Backbone size w/o insert (bp): 3225
  Total vector size (bp): 6471
  Vector type: Mammalian Expression
Growth in bacteria
  Bacterial resistance: Ampicillin, 100 μg/mL
  Growth temperature: 37°C
  Growth strain: DH5alpha
  Copy number: High Copy
Gene/Insert
  Gene/Insert name: XPO1
  Species: H. sapiens (human)
  Insert size (bp): 3246
  Mutation: V518E - F561H
  Entrez Gene: XPO1 (a.k.a. CRM-1, CRM1, emb, exp1)
  Promoter: CMV
  Tag / fusion protein: cMyc (N terminal on insert)
  Cloning method: Other
  Sequencing primers: 5′ CGCAAATGGGCGGTAGGCGTG; 3′ CACTGCATTCTAGTTGTGGTTTGTC
Terms and licenses: Academic/Nonprofit Terms; Industry Terms: Not Available to Industry
Depositor comments: Please visit https://doi.org/10.1101/2024.10.07.617049 for bioRxiv preprint.
How to cite: pGL4-CMV-myc-XPO1_V518E_F561H was a gift from Dirk Daelemans (Addgene plasmid # 242470 ; http://n2t.net/addgene:242470 ; RRID:Addgene_242470)
